Addgene plasmid #155078: pLCHKO_intergenic-intergenic_2
Purpose: Lentiviral plasmid for expressing U6 driven hybrid guide (hg)RNA targeting two intergenic sites in the human genome using SpCas9 and LbCas12a nucleases (CHyMErA system), respectively
Depositing lab: Benjamin Blencowe & Jason Moffat. Depositing organization: University of Toronto. Publication: Genetic interaction mapping and exon-resolution functional genomics with a hybrid Cas9-Cas12a platform. Gonatopoulos-Pournatzis T, Aregger M, Brown KR, Farhangmehr S, Braunschweig U, Ward HN, Ha KCH, Weiss A, Billmann M, Durbic T, Myers CL, Blencowe BJ, Moffat J. Nat Biotechnol. 2020 May;38(5):638-648. doi: 10.1038/s41587-020-0437-z. Epub 2020 Mar 16. PubMed 32249828.
Backbone
  Vector backbone: pLCHKO
  Backbone size w/o insert (bp): 7481
  Vector type: Mammalian Expression, Lentiviral, CRISPR
  Selectable markers: Puromycin
Growth in bacteria
  Bacterial resistance: Ampicillin, 100 μg/mL
  Growth temperature: 30°C
  Growth strain: NEB Stable
  Copy number: High Copy
Gene/Insert
  Gene/Insert name: (hg)RNA targeting two intergenic sites in the human genome using SpCas9 and LbCas12a nucleases
  gRNA/shRNA sequence: ACTCACTAGTAACTCAGATGgtttcagagctatgctggaaacagcatagcaagttgaaataaggctagtccgttatcaacttgaaaaagtggcaccgagtcggtgctaatttctactaagtgtagatAAGGCTGTAGTAGTGAACATTCT
  Species: H. sapiens (human)
  Insert size (bp): 150
  Promoter: U6
  Cloning method: Restriction Enzyme; 5′ cloning site BfuAI (destroyed during cloning); 3′ cloning site BfuAI (destroyed during cloning)
  Sequencing primers: 5′ actatcatatgcttaccgtaac
Terms and licenses: Academic/Nonprofit Terms; Industry Terms: Not Available to Industry
Depositor comments: U6-driven hgRNA cassette encoded on anti-sense strand
How to cite: pLCHKO_intergenic-intergenic_2 was a gift from Benjamin Blencowe & Jason Moffat (Addgene plasmid # 155078 ; http://n2t.net/addgene:155078 ; RRID:Addgene_155078)
