[The description below was written by a language model from this plasmid's Addgene catalogue record and pLannotate feature annotations shown in this document.]
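Description:
pLCHKO_intergenic-intergenic_2 is a lentiviral CRISPR guide-expression plasmid built on the pLCHKO backbone for use with the CHyMErA system, in which SpCas9 and LbCas12a are used together. It is propagated in E. coli through a high-copy ColE1/pUC-type origin with ampicillin selection (AmpR), and it also carries an f1 origin and remnants of a cloning-vector lac/lacZα region. The viral portion has a third-generation, self-inactivating layout: an RSV promoter drives a truncated HIV-1 5' LTR, followed by the Ψ packaging signal with a partial gag sequence, the RRE for Rev-dependent nuclear export, a cPPT/CTS, and a ΔU3 3' LTR. An SV40 poly(A) signal and SV40 origin follow the 3' LTR.

The payload is a roughly 150 bp hybrid guide (hg)RNA expressed from the human U6 Pol III promoter. This single transcript fuses an SpCas9 spacer and its tracrRNA-derived scaffold to an LbCas12a direct repeat and Cas12a spacer, so one RNA supplies a guide to each nuclease. In this construct, both guides target intergenic sites in the human genome. The cassette was inserted at BfuAI sites that were destroyed during cloning. As the depositor notes and the feature table confirms, it lies on the antisense strand relative to the viral genome. Downstream, in the sense orientation, a human PGK promoter drives puromycin N-acetyltransferase for selecting transduced mammalian cells, followed by a WPRE that enhances expression. The plasmid encodes no nuclease, so Cas9 and Cas12a must be provided separately. The record does not state a specific role for the construct, but an intergenic–intergenic guide pair is consistent with use as a cutting control that does not target a gene in dual-nuclease experiments.
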