Features (pLannotate 1.2.2; 28 found; start..end, strand, type, name):
      1..51      +  rep_origin     RSF ori (fragment): Plasmids containing the RSF 1030 origin of replication can be propagated in E. coli cells that contain additional plasmids with compatible origins.
     53..145     +  CDS            lacI (fragment): lac repressor; lacI; The lac repressor binds to the lac operator to inhibit transcription in E. coli. This inhibition can be relieved by adding lactose or isopropyl-β-D-thiogalactopyranoside (IPTG).
    158..179     +  protein_bind   CAP binding site: CAP binding activates transcription in the presence of cAMP. E. coli catabolite activator protein
    194..224     +  promoter       lac promoter: promoter for the E. coli lac operon
    232..248     +  protein_bind   lac operator: The lac repressor binds to the lac operator to inhibit transcription in E. coli. This inhibition can be relieved by adding lactose or isopropyl-β-D-thiogalactopyranoside (IPTG). lac repressor encoded by lacI
    293..311     +  promoter       T3 promoter: promoter for bacteriophage T3 RNA polymerase
    339..565     +  promoter       RSV promoter: Rous sarcoma virus enhancer/promoter
    566..746     +  LTR            5' LTR (truncated): truncated 5' long terminal repeat (LTR) from HIV-1
    793..918     +  misc_feature   HIV-1 Ψ: packaging signal of human immunodeficiency virus type 1
    902..1265    +  CDS            HIV-1 gag (fragment): gag protein from human immunodeficiency virus 1; gag
   1411..1644    +  misc_feature   RRE: The Rev response element (RRE) of HIV-1 allows for Rev-dependent mRNA export from the nucleus to the cytoplasm.
   2021..2047    +  CDS            Rev (fragment): human immunodeficiency virus 1 (HIV-1) Rev protein; rev; enhances nuclear export of unspliced and incompletely spliced viral mRNAs
   2109..2176    -  misc_RNA       tracrRNA (fragment): trans-activating CRISPR RNA for the Streptococcus pyogenes CRISPR/Cas9 system
   2224..2464    -  promoter       U6 promoter: RNA polymerase III promoter for human U6 snRNA
   2506..2623    +  misc_feature   cPPT/CTS: central polypurine tract and central termination sequence of HIV-1
   2682..3182    +  promoter       hPGK promoter: human phosphoglycerate kinase 1 promoter
   3204..3803    +  CDS            PuroR (fragment): puromycin N-acetyltransferase; pac from Streptomyces; confers resistance to puromycin
   3819..4407    +  misc_feature   WPRE: woodchuck hepatitis virus posttranscriptional regulatory element
   4458..4477    +  misc_feature   cPPT/CTS (fragment): central polypurine tract and central termination sequence of HIV-1
   4479..4712    +  LTR            3' LTR (ΔU3): self-inactivating 3' long terminal repeat (LTR) from HIV-1
   4790..4911    +  polyA_signal   SV40 poly(A) signal: SV40 polyadenylation signal
   4951..5086    +  rep_origin     SV40 ori: SV40 origin of replication
   5107..5125    -  promoter       T7 promoter: promoter for bacteriophage T7 RNA polymerase
   5133..5288    +  CDS            lacZα (fragment): LacZα fragment of β-galactosidase; lacZ fragment
   5293..5721    +  rep_origin     f1 ori (sequence partly withheld): f1 bacteriophage origin of replication; arrow indicates direction of (+) strand synthesis
   5774..5878    +  promoter       AmpR promoter: bla
   5879..6739    +  CDS            AmpR: β-lactamase; bla; confers resistance to ampicillin, carbenicillin, and related antibiotics
   6910..7498    +  rep_origin     ori: high-copy-number ColE1/pMB1/pBR322/pUC origin of replication
>Addgene plasmid #155078 | pLCHKO_intergenic-intergenic_2 | addgene full sequence | sequence record 308534 | Addgene NGS Result
GCCGCAGCCGAACGACCGAGCGCAGCGAGTCAGTGAGCGAGGAAGCGGAAGAGCGCCCAATACGCAAACC
GCCTCTCCCCGCGCGTTGGCCGATTCATTAATGCAGCTGGCACGACAGGTTTCCCGACTGGAAAGCGGGC
AGTGAGCGCAACGCAATTAATGTGAGTTAGCTCACTCATTAGGCACCCCAGGCTTTACACTTTATGCTTC
CGGCTCGTATGTTGTGTGGAATTGTGAGCGGATAACAATTTCACACAGGAAACAGCTATGACCATGATTA
CGCCAAGCGCGCAATTAACCCTCACTAAAGGGAACAAAAGCTGGAGCTGCAAGCTTAATGTAGTCTTATG
CAATACTCTTGTAGTCTTGCAACATGGTAACGATGAGTTAGCAACATGCCTTACAAGGAGAGAAAAAGCA
CCGTGCATGCCGATTGGTGGAAGTAAGGTGGTACGATCGTGCCTTATTAGGAAGGCAACAGACGGGTCTG
ACATGGATTGGACGAACCACTGAATTGCCGCATTGCAGAGATATTGTATTTAAGTGCCTAGCTCGATACA
TAAACGGGTCTCTCTGGTTAGACCAGATCTGAGCCTGGGAGCTCTCTGGCTAACTAGGGAACCCACTGCT
TAAGCCTCAATAAAGCTTGCCTTGAGTGCTTCAAGTAGTGTGTGCCCGTCTGTTGTGTGACTCTGGTAAC
TAGAGATCCCTCAGACCCTTTTAGTCAGTGTGGAAAATCTCTAGCAGTGGCGCCCGAACAGGGACTTGAA
AGCGAAAGGGAAACCAGAGGAGCTCTCTCGACGCAGGACTCGGCTTGCTGAAGCGCGCACGGCAAGAGGC
GAGGGGCGGCGACTGGTGAGTACGCCAAAAATTTTGACTAGCGGAGGCTAGAAGGAGAGAGATGGGTGCG
AGAGCGTCAGTATTAAGCGGGGGAGAATTAGATCGCGATGGGAAAAAATTCGGTTAAGGCCAGGGGGAAA
GAAAAAATATAAATTAAAACATATAGTATGGGCAAGCAGGGAGCTAGAACGATTCGCAGTTAATCCTGGC
CTGTTAGAAACATCAGAAGGCTGTAGACAAATACTGGGACAGCTACAACCATCCCTTCAGACAGGATCAG
AAGAACTTAGATCATTATATAATACAGTAGCAACCCTCTATTGTGTGCATCAAAGGATAGAGATAAAAGA
CACCAAGGAAGCTTTAGACAAGATAGAGGAAGAGCAAAACAAAAGTAAGACCACCGCACAGCAAGCGGCC
GCTGATCTTCAGACCTGGAGGAGGAGATATGAGGGACAATTGGAGAAGTGAATTATATAAATATAAAGTA
GTAAAAATTGAACCATTAGGAGTAGCACCCACCAAGGCAAAGAGAAGAGTGGTGCAGAGAGAAAAAAGAG
CAGTGGGAATAGGAGCTTTGTTCCTTGGGTTCTTGGGAGCAGCAGGAAGCACTATGGGCGCAGCGTCAAT
GACGCTGACGGTACAGGCCAGACAATTATTGTCTGGTATAGTGCAGCAGCAGAACAATTTGCTGAGGGCT
ATTGAGGCGCAACAGCATCTGTTGCAACTCACAGTCTGGGGCATCAAGCAGCTCCAGGCAAGAATCCTGG
CTGTGGAAAGATACCTAAAGGATCAACAGCTCCTGGGGATTTGGGGTTGCTCTGGAAAACTCATTTGCAC
CACTGCTGTGCCTTGGAATGCTAGTTGGAGTAATAAATCTCTGGAACAGATTTGGAATCACACGACCTGG
ATGGAGTGGGACAGAGAAATTAACAATTACACAAGCTTAATACACTCCTTAATTGAAGAATCGCAAAACC
AGCAAGAAAAGAATGAACAAGAATTATTGGAATTAGATAAATGGGCAAGTTTGTGGAATTGGTTTAACAT
AACAAATTGGCTGTGGTATATAAAATTATTCATAATGATAGTAGGAGGCTTGGTAGGTTTAAGAATAGTT
TTTGCTGTACTTTCTATAGTGAATAGAGTTAGGCAGGGATATTCACCATTATCGTTTCAGACCCACCTCC
CAACCCCGAGGGGACCCAGAGAATTCAAAAAAAAAGAATGTTCACTACTACAGCCTTATCTACACTTAGT
AGAAATTAGCACCGACTCGGTGCCACTTTTTCAAGTTGATAACGGACTAGCCTTATTTCAACTTGCTATG
CTGTTTCCAGCATAGCTCTGAAACCATCTGAGTTACTAGTGAGTCGGTACCTCGTCCTTTCCACAAGATA
TATAAAGCCAAGAAATCGAAATACTTTCAAGTTACGGTAAGCATATGATAGTCCATTTTAAAACATAATT
TTAAAACTGCAAACTACCCAAGAAATTATTACTTTCTACGTCACGTATTTTGTACTAATATCTTTGTGTT
TACAGTCAAATTAATTCTAATTATCTCTCTAACAGCCTTGTATCGTATATGCAAATATGAAGGAATCATG
GGAAATAGGCCCTCGAATTCTAGATCTTGAGACAAATGGCAGTATTCATCCACAATTTTAAAAGAAAAGG
GGGGATTGGGGGGTACAGTGCAGGGGAAAGAATAGTAGACATAATAGCAACAGACATACAAACTAAAGAA
TTACAAAAACAAATTACAAAAATTCAAAATTTTCGGGTTTATTACAGGGACAGCAGAGATCCACTTTGGC
GCCGGCTCGAGGGGGCCCGGGTTGCGCCTTTTCCAAGGCAGCCCTGGGTTTGCGCAGGGACGCGGCTGCT
CTGGGCGTGGTTCCGGGAAACGCAGCGGCGCCGACCCTGGGTCTCGCACATTCTTCACGTCCGTTCGCAG
CGTCACCCGGATCTTCGCCGCTACCCTTGTGGGCCCCCCGGCGACGCTTCCTGCTCCGCCCCTAAGTCGG
GAAGGTTCCTTGCGGTTCGCGGCGTGCCGGACGTGACAAACGGAAGCCGCAGCTCACACTAGTACCCTCG
CAGACGGACAGCGCCAGGGAGCAATGGCAGCGCGCCGACCGCGATGGGCTGTGGCCAATAGCGGCTGCTC
AGCAGGGCGCGCCGAGAGCAGCGGCCGGGAAGGGGCGGTGCGGGAGGCGGGGTGTGGGGCGGTAGTGTGG
GCCCTGTTCCTGCCCGCGCGGTGTTCCGCATTCTGCAAGCCTCCGGAGCGCACGTCGGCAGTCGGCTCCC
TCGTTGACCGAATCACCGACCTCTCTCCCCAGGGGGATCCACCGGAGCTTACCATGACCGAGTACAAGCC
CACGGTGCGCCTCGCCACCCGCGACGACGTCCCCAGGGCCGTACGCACCCTCGCCGCCGCGTTCGCCGAC
TACCCCGCCACGCGCCACACCGTCGATCCGGACCGCCACATCGAGCGGGTCACCGAGCTGCAAGAACTCT
TCCTCACGCGCGTCGGGCTCGACATCGGCAAGGTGTGGGTCGCGGACGACGGCGCCGCCGTGGCGGTCTG
GACCACGCCGGAGAGCGTCGAAGCGGGGGCGGTGTTCGCCGAGATCGGCCCGCGCATGGCCGAGTTGAGC
GGTTCCCGGCTGGCCGCGCAGCAACAGATGGAAGGCCTCCTGGCGCCGCACCGGCCCAAGGAGCCCGCGT
GGTTCCTGGCCACCGTCGGTGTTTCGCCCGACCACCAGGGCAAGGGTCTGGGCAGCGCCGTCGTGCTCCC
CGGAGTGGAGGCGGCCGAGCGCGCCGGGGTGCCCGCCTTCCTGGAGACCTCCGCGCCCCGCAACCTCCCC
TTCTACGAGCGGCTCGGCTTCACCGTCACCGCCGACGTCGAGGTGCCCGAAGGACCGCGCACCTGGTGCA
TGACCCGCAAGCCCGGTGCCTGAACGCGTTAAGTCGACAATCAACCTCTGGATTACAAAATTTGTGAAAG
ATTGACTGGTATTCTTAACTATGTTGCTCCTTTTACGCTATGTGGATACGCTGCTTTAATGCCTTTGTAT
CATGCTATTGCTTCCCGTATGGCTTTCATTTTCTCCTCCTTGTATAAATCCTGGTTGCTGTCTCTTTATG
AGGAGTTGTGGCCCGTTGTCAGGCAACGTGGCGTGGTGTGCACTGTGTTTGCTGACGCAACCCCCACTGG
TTGGGGCATTGCCACCACCTGTCAGCTCCTTTCCGGGACTTTCGCTTTCCCCCTCCCTATTGCCACGGCG
GAACTCATCGCCGCCTGCCTTGCCCGCTGCTGGACAGGGGCTCGGCTGTTGGGCACTGACAATTCCGTGG
TGTTGTCGGGGAAATCATCGTCCTTTCCTTGGCTGCTCGCCTGTGTTGCCACCTGGATTCTGCGCGGGAC
GTCCTTCTGCTACGTCCCTTCGGCCCTCAATCCAGCGGACCTTCCTTCCCGCGGCCTGCTGCCGGCTCTG
CGGCCTCTTCCGCGTCTTCGCCTTCGCCCTCAGACGAGTCGGATCTCCCTTTGGGCCGCCTCCCCGCGTC
GACTTTAAGACCAATGACTTACAAGGCAGCTGTAGATCTTAGCCACTTTTTAAAAGAAAAGGGGGGACTG
GAAGGGCTAATTCACTCCCAACGAAGACAAGATCTGCTTTTTGCTTGTACTGGGTCTCTCTGGTTAGACC
AGATCTGAGCCTGGGAGCTCTCTGGCTAACTAGGGAACCCACTGCTTAAGCCTCAATAAAGCTTGCCTTG
AGTGCTTCAAGTAGTGTGTGCCCGTCTGTTGTGTGACTCTGGTAACTAGAGATCCCTCAGACCCTTTTAG
TCAGTGTGGAAAATCTCTAGCAGTACGTATAGTAGTTCATGTCATCTTATTATTCAGTATTTATAACTTG
CAAAGAAATGAATATCAGAGAGTGAGAGGAACTTGTTTATTGCAGCTTATAATGGTTACAAATAAAGCAA
TAGCATCACAAATTTCACAAATAAAGCATTTTTTTCACTGCATTCTAGTTGTGGTTTGTCCAAACTCATC
AATGTATCTTATCATGTCTGGCTCTAGCTATCCCGCCCCTAACTCCGCCCATCCCGCCCCTAACTCCGCC
CAGTTCCGCCCATTCTCCGCCCCATGGCTGACTAATTTTTTTTATTTATGCAGAGGCCGAGGCCGCCTCG
GCCTCTGAGCTATTCCAGAAGTAGTGAGGAGGCTTTTTTGGAGGCCTAGGGACGTACCCAATTCGCCCTA
TAGTGAGTCGTATTACGCGCGCTCACTGGCCGTCGTTTTACAACGTCGTGACTGGGAAAACCCTGGCGTT
ACCCAACTTAATCGCCTTGCAGCACATCCCCCTTTCGCCAGCTGGCGTAATAGCGAAGAGGCCCGCACCG
ATCGCCCTTCCCAACAGTTGCGCAGCCTGAATGGCGAATGGG
[124 nt withheld, positions 5293-5416]
C
[91 nt withheld, positions 5418-5508]
A
[49 nt withheld, positions 5510-5558]
CCTTTGACGTTGGAGTCCACGTTCTTT
[37 nt withheld, positions 5586-5622]
ACCCTATCTCGGTCTATTCTTTTGATTTATAAGGGATTTTGCCGATTTCGGCCTATTGGTTAAAAAATGA
GCTGATTTAACAAAAATTTAACGCGAATTTTAACAAAATATTAACGCTTACAATTTAGGTGGCACTTTTC
GGGGAAATGTGCGCGGAACCCCTATTTGTTTATTTTTCTAAATACATTCAAATATGTATCCGCTCATGAG
ACAATAACCCTGATAAATGCTTCAATAATATTGAAAAAGGAAGAGTATGAGTATTCAACATTTCCGTGTC
GCCCTTATTCCCTTTTTTGCGGCATTTTGCCTTCCTGTTTTTGCTCACCCAGAAACGCTGGTGAAAGTAA
AAGATGCTGAAGATCAGTTGGGTGCACGAGTGGGTTACATCGAACTGGATCTCAACAGCGGTAAGATCCT
TGAGAGTTTTCGCCCCGAAGAACGTTTTCCAATGATGAGCACTTTTAAAGTTCTGCTATGTGGCGCGGTA
TTATCCCGTATTGACGCCGGGCAAGAGCAACTCGGTCGCCGCATACACTATTCTCAGAATGACTTGGTTG
AGTACTCACCAGTCACAGAAAAGCATCTTACGGATGGCATGACAGTAAGAGAATTATGCAGTGCTGCCAT
AACCATGAGTGATAACACTGCGGCCAACTTACTTCTGACAACGATCGGAGGACCGAAGGAGCTAACCGCT
TTTTTGCACAACATGGGGGATCATGTAACTCGCCTTGATCGTTGGGAACCGGAGCTGAATGAAGCCATAC
CAAACGACGAGCGTGACACCACGATGCCTGTAGCAATGGCAACAACGTTGCGCAAACTATTAACTGGCGA
ACTACTTACTCTAGCTTCCCGGCAACAATTAATAGACTGGATGGAGGCGGATAAAGTTGCAGGACCACTT
CTGCGCTCGGCCCTTCCGGCTGGCTGGTTTATTGCTGATAAATCTGGAGCCGGTGAGCGTGGGTCTCGCG
GTATCATTGCAGCACTGGGGCCAGATGGTAAGCCCTCCCGTATCGTAGTTATCTACACGACGGGGAGTCA
GGCAACTATGGATGAACGAAATAGACAGATCGCTGAGATAGGTGCCTCACTGATTAAGCATTGGTAACTG
TCAGACCAAGTTTACTCATATATACTTTAGATTGATTTAAAACTTCATTTTTAATTTAAAAGGATCTAGG
TGAAGATCCTTTTTGATAATCTCATGACCAAAATCCCTTAACGTGAGTTTTCGTTCCACTGAGCGTCAGA
CCCCGTAGAAAAGATCAAAGGATCTTCTTGAGATCCTTTTTTTCTGCGCGTAATCTGCTGCTTGCAAACA
AAAAAACCACCGCTACCAGCGGTGGTTTGTTTGCCGGATCAAGAGCTACCAACTCTTTTTCCGAAGGTAA
CTGGCTTCAGCAGAGCGCAGATACCAAATACTGTTCTTCTAGTGTAGCCGTAGTTAGGCCACCACTTCAA
GAACTCTGTAGCACCGCCTACATACCTCGCTCTGCTAATCCTGTTACCAGTGGCTGCTGCCAGTGGCGAT
AAGTCGTGTCTTACCGGGTTGGACTCAAGACGATAGTTACCGGATAAGGCGCAGCGGTCGGGCTGAACGG
GGGGTTCGTGCACACAGCCCAGCTTGGAGCGAACGACCTACACCGAACTGAGATACCTACAGCGTGAGCT
ATGAGAAAGCGCCACGCTTCCCGAAGGGAGAAAGGCGGACAGGTATCCGGTAAGCGGCAGGGTCGGAACA
GGAGAGCGCACGAGGGAGCTTCCAGGGGGAAACGCCTGGTATCTTTATAGTCCTGTCGGGTTTCGCCACC
TCTGACTTGAGCGTCGATTTTTGTGATGCTCGTCAGGGGGGCGGAGCCTATGGAAAAACGCCAGCAACGC
GGCCTTTTTACGGTTCCTGGCCTTTTGCTGGCCTTTTGCTCACATGTTCTTTCCTGCGTTATCCCCTGAT
TCTGTGGATAACCGTATTACCGCCTTTGAGTGAGCTGATACCGCTC
